Addgene plasmid #116368: pHAGE-ESR1-E380Q
Purpose: Lentiviral expression of ESR1 E380Q
Depositing lab: Gordon Mills & Kenneth Scott. Depositing organization: Baylor College of Medicine. Publication: Systematic Functional Annotation of Somatic Mutations in Cancer. Ng PK, Li J, Jeong KJ, Shao S, Chen H, Tsang YH, Sengupta S, Wang Z, Bhavana VH, Tran R, Soewito S, Minussi DC, Moreno D, Kong K, Dogruluk T, Lu H, Gao J, Tokheim C, Zhou DC, Johnson AM, Zeng J, Ip CKM, Ju Z, Wester M, Yu S, Li Y, Vellano CP, Schultz N, Karchin R, Ding L, Lu Y, Cheung LWT, Chen K, Shaw KR, Meric-Bernstam F, Scott KL, Yi S, Sahni N, Liang H, Mills GB. Cancer Cell. 2018 Mar 12;33(3):450-462.e10. doi: 10.1016/j.ccell.2018.01.021. PubMed 29533785.
Backbone
  Vector backbone: pHAGE
  Vector type: Lentiviral
Growth in bacteria
  Bacterial resistance: Ampicillin, 100 μg/mL
  Growth temperature: 37°C
  Growth strain: Stbl3
  Copy number: High Copy
Gene/Insert
  Gene/Insert name: ESR1
  Species: H. sapiens (human)
  Mutation: E380Q
  Entrez Gene: ESR1 (a.k.a. ER, ESR, ESRA, ESTRR, Era, NR3A1)
  Cloning method: Gateway Cloning
Terms and licenses: Academic/Nonprofit Terms; Industry Terms: Not Available to Industry
How to cite: pHAGE-ESR1-E380Q was a gift from Gordon Mills & Kenneth Scott (Addgene plasmid # 116368 ; http://n2t.net/addgene:116368 ; RRID:Addgene_116368)
