[The description below was written by a language model from this plasmid's Addgene catalogue record and the feature table of its GenBank file.]
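Description:
pHAGE-ESR1-E380Q is a 10.3 kb HIV-1-based lentiviral expression plasmid built on the pHAGE backbone and carrying human ESR1 (estrogen receptor alpha) with the E380Q substitution. In bacteria it is maintained through a high-copy ColE1/pUC-type origin and selected with ampicillin via the beta-lactamase gene. The record lists a recombination-deficient strain (Stbl3) as the host, as is usual for plasmids containing repeated LTRs. The viral portion contains a full-length LTR at the upstream position (auto-annotated as a 3' LTR, but occupying the 5' position), the Psi packaging signal, the Rev response element, the cPPT/CTS and a U3-deleted downstream LTR. This makes it a self-inactivating transfer vector whose packaging functions must be supplied in trans.

The payload is a single bicistronic transcription unit driven by the human EF-1-alpha promoter with its first intron. The ESR1 open reading frame was introduced by Gateway cloning and sits between attB1 and attB2 sites. The feature table annotates only the ligand-binding domain within this interval, but the spacing between the att sites is consistent with a longer coding region. A V5 epitope tag lies just downstream of attB2, though the record does not state whether it is fused in frame to the receptor. An EMCV IRES then directs translation of EGFP from the same mRNA, so transduced cells can be identified or sorted by fluorescence, and a WPRE enhances transcript expression.

The construct belongs to a collection made for systematic functional annotation of somatic cancer mutations. It is used for stable lentiviral expression of this ESR1 variant in mammalian cells.
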