LOCUS       Exported 10303 bp ds-DNA circular SYN 12-MAY-2021
DEFINITION  Lentiviral expression of ESR1 E380Q.
ACCESSION   .
VERSION     .
KEYWORDS    pHAGE-ESR1-E380Q
SOURCE      synthetic DNA construct
  ORGANISM  synthetic DNA construct
REFERENCE   1 (bases 1 to 10303)
  AUTHORS   Ng PK, Li J, Jeong KJ, Shao S, Chen H, Tsang YH, Sengupta S, Wang Z,
            Bhavana VH, Tran R, Soewito S, Minussi DC, Moreno D, Kong K,
            Dogruluk T, Lu H, Gao J, Tokheim C, Zhou DC, Johnson AM, Zeng J, Ip
            CKM, Ju Z, Wester M, Yu S, Li Y, Vellano CP, Schultz N, Karchin R,
            Ding L, Lu Y, Cheung LWT, Chen K, Shaw KR, Meric-Bernstam F, Scott
            KL, Yi S, Sahni N, Liang H, Mills GB
  TITLE     Systematic Functional Annotation of Somatic Mutations in Cancer.
  JOURNAL   Cancer Cell. 2018 Mar 12;33(3):450-462.e10. doi:
            10.1016/j.ccell.2018.01.021.
  PUBMED    29533785
REFERENCE   2 (bases 1 to 10303)
  AUTHORS   .
  TITLE     Direct Submission
  JOURNAL   Exported May 12, 2021 from SnapGene Server 1.1.58
            http://www.snapgene.com
FEATURES             Location/Qualifiers
     source          1..10303
                     /organism="synthetic DNA construct"
                     /mol_type="other DNA"
     LTR             1..634
                     /label=3' LTR
                     /note="3' long terminal repeat (LTR) from HIV-1"
     misc_feature    681..806
                     /label=HIV-1 Psi
                     /note="packaging signal of human immunodeficiency virus
                     type 1"
     misc_feature    1303..1536
                     /label=RRE
                     /note="The Rev response element (RRE) of HIV-1 allows for
                     Rev-dependent mRNA export from the nucleus to the
                     cytoplasm."
     CDS             1721..1765
                     /codon_start=1
                     /product="antigenic peptide corresponding to amino acids
                     655 to 669 of the HIV envelope protein gp41 (Lutje Hulsik
                     et al., 2013)"
                     /label=gp41 peptide
                     /note="recognized by the 2H10 single-chain llama nanobody"
                     /translation="KNEQELLELDKWASL"
     misc_feature    2058..2175
                     /label=cPPT/CTS
                     /note="central polypurine tract and central termination
                     sequence of HIV-1"
     promoter        2223..3401
                     /label=EF-1-alpha promoter
                     /note="strong constitutive promoter for human elongation
                     factor EF-1-alpha"
     intron          2454..3392
                     /label=EF-1-alpha intron A
                     /note="intron upstream of the start codon of human
                     EF-1-alpha"
     primer_bind     3349..3369
                     /label=EF1a-F
                     /note="Human elongation factor-1a promoter, forward primer"
     protein_bind    3421..3445
                     /gene="mutant version of attB"
                     /label=attB1
                     /bound_moiety="BP Clonase(TM)"
                     /note="recombination site for the Gateway(R) BP reaction"
     CDS             4345..5238
                     /codon_start=1
                     /gene="ESR1"
                     /product="estrogen nuclear receptor alpha ligand-binding
                     domain"
                     /label=ER-LBD
                     /translation="KRSKKNSLALSLTADQMVSALLDAEPPILYSEYDPTRPFSEASMM
                     GLLTNLADRELVHMINWAKRVPGFVDLTLHDQVHLLQCAWLEILMIGLVWRSMEHPGKL
                     LFAPNLLLDRNQGKCVEGMVEIFDMLLATSSRFRMMNLQGEEFVCLKSIILLNSGVYTF
                     LSSTLKSLEEKDHIHRVLDKITDTLIHLMAKAGLTLQQQHQRLAQLLLILSHIRHMSNK
                     GMEHLYSMKCKNVVPLYDLLLEMLDAHRLHAPTSRGGASVEETDQSHLATAGSTSSHSL
                     QKYYITGEAEGFPATV"
     protein_bind    complement(5240..5264)
                     /gene="mutant version of attB"
                     /label=attB2
                     /bound_moiety="BP Clonase(TM)"
                     /note="recombination site for the Gateway(R) BP reaction"
     CDS             5317..5358
                     /codon_start=1
                     /product="epitope tag from simian virus 5"
                     /label=V5 tag
                     /translation="GKPIPNPLLGLDST"
     misc_feature    5379..5946
                     /label=IRES
                     /note="internal ribosome entry site (IRES) of the
                     encephalomyocarditis virus (EMCV)"
     misc_feature    5396..5948
                     /label=IRES
                     /note="internal ribosome entry site (IRES) of the
                     encephalomyocarditis virus (EMCV)"
     primer_bind     complement(5540..5557)
                     /label=IRES reverse
                     /note="IRES internal ribosome entry site, reverse primer.
                     Also called pCDH-rev"
     primer_bind     5767..5786
                     /label=IRES-F
                     /note="IRES internal ribosome entry site, forward primer"
     CDS             5960..6679
                     /codon_start=1
                     /product="the original enhanced GFP (Yang et al., 1996)"
                     /label=EGFP
                     /note="mammalian codon-optimized"
                     /translation="MVSKGEELFTGVVPILVELDGDVNGHKFSVSGEGEGDATYGKLTL
                     KFICTTGKLPVPWPTLVTTLTYGVQCFSRYPDHMKQHDFFKSAMPEGYVQERTIFFKDD
                     GNYKTRAEVKFEGDTLVNRIELKGIDFKEDGNILGHKLEYNYNSHNVYIMADKQKNGIK
                     VNFKIRHNIEDGSVQLADHYQQNTPIGDGPVLLPDNHYLSTQSALSKDPNEKRDHMVLL
                     EFVTAAGITLGMDELYK"
     CDS             5960..6676
                     /codon_start=1
                     /product="enhanced GFP"
                     /label=EGFP
                     /translation="MVSKGEELFTGVVPILVELDGDVNGHKFSVSGEGEGDATYGKLTL
                     KFICTTGKLPVPWPTLVTTLTYGVQCFSRYPDHMKQHDFFKSAMPEGYVQERTIFFKDD
                     GNYKTRAEVKFEGDTLVNRIELKGIDFKEDGNILGHKLEYNYNSHNVYIMADKQKNGIK
                     VNFKIRHNIEDGSVQLADHYQQNTPIGDGPVLLPDNHYLSTQSALSKDPNEKRDHMVLL
                     EFVTAAGITLGMDELYK"
     primer_bind     complement(6005..6026)
                     /label=EGFP-N
                     /note="EGFP, reverse primer"
     primer_bind     complement(6266..6285)
                     /label=EXFP-R
                     /note="For distinguishing EGFP variants, reverse primer"
     primer_bind     6613..6634
                     /label=EGFP-C
                     /note="EGFP, forward primer"
     misc_feature    6693..7281
                     /label=WPRE
                     /note="woodchuck hepatitis virus posttranscriptional
                     regulatory element"
     primer_bind     complement(6746..6766)
                     /label=WPRE-R
                     /note="WPRE, reverse primer"
     CDS             complement(7164..7175)
                     /codon_start=1
                     /product="Factor Xa recognition and cleavage site"
                     /label=Factor Xa site
                     /translation="IEGR"
     LTR             7356..7589
                     /label=3' LTR (Delta-U3)
                     /note="self-inactivating 3' long terminal repeat (LTR) from
                     HIV-1"
     primer_bind     complement(7708..7726)
                     /label=pBRforEco
                     /note="pBR322 vectors, upsteam of EcoRI site, forward
                     primer"
     promoter        7794..7898
                     /gene="bla"
                     /label=AmpR promoter
     CDS             7899..8759
                     /codon_start=1
                     /gene="bla"
                     /product="beta-lactamase"
                     /label=AmpR
                     /note="confers resistance to ampicillin, carbenicillin, and
                     related antibiotics"
                     /translation="MSIQHFRVALIPFFAAFCLPVFAHPETLVKVKDAEDQLGARVGYI
                     ELDLNSGKILESFRPEERFPMMSTFKVLLCGAVLSRVDAGQEQLGRRIHYSQNDLVEYS
                     PVTEKHLTDGMTVRELCSAAITMSDNTAANLLLTTIGGPKELTAFLHNMGDHVTRLDRW
                     EPELNEAIPNDERDTTMPVAMATTLRKLLTGELLTLASRQQLIDWMEADKVAGPLLRSA
                     LPAGWFIADKSGAGERGSRGIIAALGPDGKPSRIVVIYTTGSQATMDERNRQIAEIGAS
                     LIKHW"
     primer_bind     complement(8117..8136)
                     /label=Amp-R
                     /note="Ampicillin resistance gene, reverse primer"
     rep_origin      8930..9518
                     /direction=RIGHT
                     /label=ori
                     /note="high-copy-number ColE1/pMB1/pBR322/pUC origin of
                     replication"
     primer_bind     9419..9438
                     /label=pBR322ori-F
                     /note="pBR322 origin, forward primer"
     primer_bind     9672..9689
                     /label=L4440
                     /note="L4440 vector, forward primer"
     primer_bind     9781..9800
                     /label=SV40pro-F
                     /note="SV40 promoter/origin, forward primer"
     protein_bind    9929..9950
                     /label=CAP binding site
                     /bound_moiety="E. coli catabolite activator protein"
                     /note="CAP binding activates transcription in the presence
                     of cAMP."
     promoter        9965..9995
                     /label=lac promoter
                     /note="promoter for the E. coli lac operon"
     protein_bind    10003..10019
                     /label=lac operator
                     /bound_moiety="lac repressor encoded by lacI"
                     /note="The lac repressor binds to the lac operator to
                     inhibit transcription in E. coli. This inhibition can be
                     relieved by adding lactose or
                     isopropyl-beta-D-thiogalactopyranoside (IPTG)."
     primer_bind     10008..10030
                     /label=M13/pUC Reverse
                     /note="In lacZ gene"
     primer_bind     10027..10043
                     /label=M13 rev
                     /note="common sequencing primer, one of multiple similar
                     variants"
     primer_bind     10027..10043
                     /label=M13 Reverse
                     /note="In lacZ gene. Also called M13-rev"
     primer_bind     10093..10112
                     /label=EBV-rev
                     /note="SV40 polyA terminator, reverse primer"
ORIGIN
        1 tggaagggct aattcactcc caaagaagac aagatatcct tgatctgtgg atctaccaca
       61 cacaaggcta cttccctgat tagcagaact acacaccagg gccaggggtc agatatccac
      121 tgacctttgg atggtgctac aagctagtac cagttgagcc agataaggta gaagaggcca
      181 ataaaggaga gaacaccagc ttgttacacc ctgtgagcct gcatgggatg gatgacccgg
      241 agagagaagt gttagagtgg aggtttgaca gccgcctagc atttcatcac gtggcccgag
      301 agctgcatcc ggagtacttc aagaactgct gatatcgagc ttgctacaag ggactttccg
      361 ctggggactt tccagggagg cgtggcctgg gcgggactgg ggagtggcga gccctcagat
      421 cctgcatata agcagctgct ttttgcctgt actgggtctc tctggttaga ccagatctga
      481 gcctgggagc tctctggcta actagggaac ccactgctta agcctcaata aagcttgcct
      541 tgagtgcttc aagtagtgtg tgcccgtctg ttgtgtgact ctggtaacta gagatccctc
      601 agaccctttt agtcagtgtg gaaaatctct agcagtggcg cccgaacagg gacttgaaag
      661 cgaaagggaa accagaggag ctctctcgac gcaggactcg gcttgctgaa gcgcgcacgg
      721 caagaggcga ggggcggcga ctggtgagta cgccaaaaat tttgactagc ggaggctaga
      781 aggagagaga tgggtgcgag agcgtcagta ttaagcgggg gagaattaga tcgcgatggg
      841 aaaaaattcg gttaaggcca gggggaaaga aaaaatataa attaaaacat atagtatggg
      901 caagcaggga gctagaacga ttcgcagtta atcctggcct gttagaaaca tcagaaggct
      961 gtagacaaat actgggacag ctacaaccat cccttcagac aggatcagaa gaacttagat
     1021 cattatataa tacagtagca accctctatt gtgtgcatca aaggatagag ataaaagaca
     1081 ccaaggaagc tttagacaag atagaggaag agcaaaacaa aagtaagacc accgcacagc
     1141 aagcggccgg ccgctgatct tcagacctgg aggaggagat atgagggaca attggagaag
     1201 tgaattatat aaatataaag tagtaaaaat tgaaccatta ggagtagcac ccaccaaggc
     1261 aaagagaaga gtggtgcaga gagaaaaaag agcagtggga ataggagctt tgttccttgg
     1321 gttcttggga gcagcaggaa gcactatggg cgcagcgtca atgacgctga cggtacaggc
     1381 cagacaatta ttgtctggta tagtgcagca gcagaacaat ttgctgaggg ctattgaggc
     1441 gcaacagcat ctgttgcaac tcacagtctg gggcatcaag cagctccagg caagaatcct
     1501 ggctgtggaa agatacctaa aggatcaaca gctcctgggg atttggggtt gctctggaaa
     1561 actcatttgc accactgctg tgccttggaa tgctagttgg agtaataaat ctctggaaca
     1621 gatttggaat cacacgacct ggatggagtg ggacagagaa attaacaatt acacaagctt
     1681 aatacactcc ttaattgaag aatcgcaaaa ccagcaagaa aagaatgaac aagaattatt
     1741 ggaattagat aaatgggcaa gtttgtggaa ttggtttaac ataacaaatt ggctgtggta
     1801 tataaaatta ttcataatga tagtaggagg cttggtaggt ttaagaatag tttttgctgt
     1861 actttctata gtgaatagag ttaggcaggg atattcacca ttatcgtttc agacccacct
     1921 cccaaccccg aggggacccg acaggcccga aggaatagaa gaagaaggtg gagagagaga
     1981 cagagacaga tccattcgat tagtgaacgg atctcgacgg tatcgccgaa ttcacaaatg
     2041 gcagtattca tccacaattt taaaagaaaa ggggggattg gggggtacag tgcaggggaa
     2101 agaatagtag acataatagc aacagacata caaactaaag aattacaaaa acaaattaca
     2161 aaaattcaaa attttcgggt ttattacagg gacagcagag atccagtttg gactagtcgt
     2221 gaggctccgg tgcccgtcag tgggcagagc gcacatcgcc cacagtcccc gagaagttgg
     2281 ggggaggggt cggcaattga accggtgcct agagaaggtg gcgcggggta aactgggaaa
     2341 gtgatgtcgt gtactggctc cgcctttttc ccgagggtgg gggagaaccg tatataagtg
     2401 cagtagtcgc cgtgaacgtt ctttttcgca acgggtttgc cgccagaaca caggtaagtg
     2461 ccgtgtgtgg ttcccgcggg cctggcctct ttacgggtta tggcccttgc gtgccttgaa
     2521 ttacttccac ctggctgcag tacgtgattc ttgatcccga gcttcgggtt ggaagtgggt
     2581 gggagagttc gaggccttgc gcttaaggag ccccttcgcc tcgtgcttga gttgaggcct
     2641 ggcctgggcg ctggggccgc cgcgtgcgaa tctggtggca ccttcgcgcc tgtctcgctg
     2701 ctttcgataa gtctctagcc atttaaaatt tttgatgacc tgctgcgacg ctttttttct
     2761 ggcaagatag tcttgtaaat gcgggccaag atctgcacac tggtatttcg gtttttgggg
     2821 ccgcgggcgg cgacggggcc cgtgcgtccc agcgcacatg ttcggcgagg cggggcctgc
     2881 gagcgcggcc accgagaatc ggacgggggt agtctcaagc tggccggcct gctctggtgc
     2941 ctggcctcgc gccgccgtgt atcgccccgc cctgggcggc aaggctggcc cggtcggcac
     3001 cagttgcgtg agcggaaaga tggccgcttc ccggccctgc tgcagggagc tcaaaatgga
     3061 ggacgcggcg ctcgggagag cgggcgggtg agtcacccac acaaaggaaa agggcctttc
     3121 cgtcctcagc cgtcgcttca tgtgactcca cggagtaccg ggcgccgtcc aggcacctcg
     3181 attagttctc gagcttttgg agtacgtcgt ctttaggttg gggggagggg ttttatgcga
     3241 tggagtttcc ccacactgag tgggtggaga ctgaagttag gccagcttgg cacttgatgt
     3301 aattctcctt ggaatttgcc ctttttgagt ttggatcttg gttcattctc aagcctcaga
     3361 cagtggttca aagttttttt cttccatttc aggtgtcgtg aagcggccct gcagatatca
     3421 acaagtttgt acaaaaaagc aggcttcacc atgaccatga ccctccacac caaagcatct
     3481 gggatggccc tactgcatca gatccaaggg aacgagctgg agcccctgaa ccgtccgcag
     3541 ctcaagatcc ccctggagcg gcccctgggc gaggtgtacc tggacagcag caagcccgcc
     3601 gtgtacaact accccgaggg cgccgcctac gagttcaacg ccgcggccgc cgccaacgcg
     3661 caggtctacg gtcagaccgg cctcccctac ggccccgggt ctgaggctgc ggcgttcggc
     3721 tccaacggcc tggggggttt ccccccactc aacagcgtgt ctccgagccc gctgatgcta
     3781 ctgcacccgc cgccgcagct gtcgcctttc ctgcagcccc acggccagca ggtgccctac
     3841 tacctggaga acgagcccag cggctacacg gtgcgcgagg ccggcccgcc ggcattctac
     3901 aggccaaatt cagataatcg acgccagggt ggcagagaaa gattggccag taccaatgac
     3961 aagggaagta tggctatgga atctgccaag gagactcgct actgtgcagt gtgcaatgac
     4021 tatgcttcag gctaccatta tggagtctgg tcctgtgagg gctgcaaggc cttcttcaag
     4081 agaagtattc aaggacataa cgactatatg tgtccagcca ccaaccagtg caccattgat
     4141 aaaaacagga ggaagagctg ccaggcctgc cggctccgca aatgctacga agtgggaatg
     4201 atgaaaggtg ggatacgaaa agaccgaaga ggagggagaa tgttgaaaca caagcgccag
     4261 agagatgatg gggagggcag gggtgaagtg gggtctgctg gagacatgag agctgccaac
     4321 ctttggccaa gcccgctcat gatcaaacgc tctaagaaga acagcctggc cttgtccctg
     4381 acggccgacc agatggtcag tgccttgttg gatgctgagc cccccatact ctattccgag
     4441 tatgatccta ccagaccctt cagtgaagct tcgatgatgg gcttactgac caacctggca
     4501 gacagggagc tggttcacat gatcaactgg gcgaagaggg tgccaggctt tgtggatttg
     4561 accctccatg atcaggtcca ccttctacaa tgtgcctggc tagagatcct gatgattggt
     4621 ctcgtctggc gctccatgga gcacccaggg aagctactgt ttgctcctaa cttgctcttg
     4681 gacaggaacc agggaaaatg tgtagagggc atggtggaga tcttcgacat gctgctggct
     4741 acatcatctc ggttccgcat gatgaatctg cagggagagg agtttgtgtg cctcaaatct
     4801 attattttgc ttaattctgg agtgtacaca tttctgtcca gcaccctgaa gtctctggaa
     4861 gagaaggacc atatccaccg agtcctggac aagatcacag acactttgat ccacctgatg
     4921 gccaaggcag gcctgaccct gcagcagcag caccagcggc tggcccagct cctcctcatc
     4981 ctctcccaca tcaggcacat gagtaacaaa ggcatggagc atctgtacag catgaagtgc
     5041 aagaacgtgg tgcccctcta tgacctgctg ctggagatgc tggacgccca ccgcctacat
     5101 gcgcccacta gccgtggagg ggcatccgtg gaggagacgg accaaagcca cttggccact
     5161 gcgggctcta cttcatcgca ttccttgcaa aagtattaca tcacggggga ggcagagggt
     5221 ttccctgcca cggtctgaga cccagctttc ttgtacaaag tggttgatat ccagcacagt
     5281 ggcggccgct cgagtctaga gggcccgcgg ttcgaaggta agcctatccc taaccctctc
     5341 ctcggtctcg attctacgcg taccggttag taatgagatc cctccccccc ccctaacgtt
     5401 actggccgaa gccgcttgga ataaggccgg tgtgcgtttg tctatatgtt attttccacc
     5461 atattgccgt cttttggcaa tgtgagggcc cggaaacctg gccctgtctt cttgacgagc
     5521 attcctaggg gtctttcccc tctcgccaaa ggaatgcaag gtctgttgaa tgtcgtgaag
     5581 gaagcagttc ctctggaagc ttcttgaaga caaacaacgt ctgtagcgac cctttgcagg
     5641 cagcggaacc ccccacctgg cgacaggtgc ctctgcggcc aaaagccacg tgtataagat
     5701 acacctgcaa aggcggcaca accccagtgc cacgttgtga gttggatagt tgtggaaaga
     5761 gtcaaatggc tctcctcaag cgtattcaac aaggggctga aggatgccca gaaggtaccc
     5821 cattgtatgg gatctgatct ggggcctcgg tgcacatgct ttacatgtgt ttagtcgagg
     5881 ttaaaaaaac gtctaggccc cccgaaccac ggggacgtgg ttttcctttg aaaaacacga
     5941 tgataatatg gccacacata tggtgagcaa gggcgaggag ctgttcaccg gggtggtgcc
     6001 catcctggtc gagctggacg gcgacgtaaa cggccacaag ttcagcgtgt ccggcgaggg
     6061 cgagggcgat gccacctacg gcaagctgac cctgaagttc atctgcacca ccggcaagct
     6121 gcccgtgccc tggcccaccc tcgtgaccac cctgacctac ggcgtgcagt gcttcagccg
     6181 ctaccccgac cacatgaagc agcacgactt cttcaagtcc gccatgcccg aaggctacgt
     6241 ccaggagcgc accatcttct tcaaggacga cggcaactac aagacccgcg ccgaggtgaa
     6301 gttcgagggc gacaccctgg tgaaccgcat cgagctgaag ggcatcgact tcaaggagga
     6361 cggcaacatc ctggggcaca agctggagta caactacaac agccacaacg tctatatcat
     6421 ggccgacaag cagaagaacg gcatcaaggt gaacttcaag atccgccaca acatcgagga
     6481 cggcagcgtg cagctcgccg accactacca gcagaacacc cccatcggcg acggccccgt
     6541 gctgctgccc gacaaccact acctgagcac ccagtccgcc ctgagcaaag accccaacga
     6601 gaagcgcgat cacatggtcc tgctggagtt cgtgaccgcc gccgggatca ctctcggcat
     6661 ggacgagctg tacaagtaaa tcgatagatc ctaatcaacc tctggattac aaaatttgtg
     6721 aaagattgac tggtattctt aactatgttg ctccttttac gctatgtgga tacgctgctt
     6781 taatgccttt gtatcatgct attgcttccc gtatggcttt cattttctcc tccttgtata
     6841 aatcctggtt gctgtctctt tatgaggagt tgtggcccgt tgtcaggcaa cgtggcgtgg
     6901 tgtgcactgt gtttgctgac gcaaccccca ctggttgggg cattgccacc acctgtcagc
     6961 tcctttccgg gactttcgct ttccccctcc ctattgccac ggcggaactc atcgccgcct
     7021 gccttgcccg ctgctggaca ggggctcggc tgttgggcac tgacaattcc gtggtgttgt
     7081 cggggaaatc atcgtccttt ccttggctgc tcgcctgtgt tgccacctgg attctgcgcg
     7141 ggacgtcctt ctgctacgtc ccttcggccc tcaatccagc ggaccttcct tcccgcggcc
     7201 tgctgccggc tctgcggcct cttccgcgtc ttcgccttcg ccctcagacg agtcggatct
     7261 ccctttgggc cgcctccccg cctgagatcc tttaagacca atgacttaca aggcagctgt
     7321 agatcttagc cactttttaa aagaaaaggg gggactggaa gggctaattc actcccaacg
     7381 aagacaagat ctgctttttg cttgtactgg gtctctctgg ttagaccaga tctgagcctg
     7441 ggagctctct ggctaactag ggaacccact gcttaagcct caataaagct tgccttgagt
     7501 gcttcaagta gtgtgtgccc gtctgttgtg tgactctggt aactagagat ccctcagacc
     7561 cttttagtca gtgtggaaaa tctctagcag tagtagttca tgtcatctta ttattcagta
     7621 tttataactt gcaaagaaat gaatatcaga gagtgagagg cccgggttaa ttaaggaaag
     7681 ggctagatca ttcttgaaga cgaaagggcc tcgtgatacg cctattttta taggttaatg
     7741 tcatgataat aatggtttct tagacgtcag gtggcacttt tcggggaaat gtgcgcggaa
     7801 cccctatttg tttatttttc taaatacatt caaatatgta tccgctcatg agacaataac
     7861 cctgataaat gcttcaataa tattgaaaaa ggaagagtat gagtattcaa catttccgtg
     7921 tcgcccttat tccctttttt gcggcatttt gccttcctgt ttttgctcac ccagaaacgc
     7981 tggtgaaagt aaaagatgct gaagatcagt tgggtgcacg agtgggttac atcgaactgg
     8041 atctcaacag cggtaagatc cttgagagtt ttcgccccga agaacgtttt ccaatgatga
     8101 gcacttttaa agttctgcta tgtggcgcgg tattatcccg tgttgacgcc gggcaagagc
     8161 aactcggtcg ccgcatacac tattctcaga atgacttggt tgagtactca ccagtcacag
     8221 aaaagcatct tacggatggc atgacagtaa gagaattatg cagtgctgcc ataaccatga
     8281 gtgataacac tgcggccaac ttacttctga caacgatcgg aggaccgaag gagctaaccg
     8341 cttttttgca caacatgggg gatcatgtaa ctcgccttga tcgttgggaa ccggagctga
     8401 atgaagccat accaaacgac gagcgtgaca ccacgatgcc tgtagcaatg gcaacaacgt
     8461 tgcgcaaact attaactggc gaactactta ctctagcttc ccggcaacaa ttaatagact
     8521 ggatggaggc ggataaagtt gcaggaccac ttctgcgctc ggcccttccg gctggctggt
     8581 ttattgctga taaatctgga gccggtgagc gtgggtctcg cggtatcatt gcagcactgg
     8641 ggccagatgg taagccctcc cgtatcgtag ttatctacac gacggggagt caggcaacta
     8701 tggatgaacg aaatagacag atcgctgaga taggtgcctc actgattaag cattggtaac
     8761 tgtcagacca agtttactca tatatacttt agattgattt aaaacttcat ttttaattta
     8821 aaaggatcta ggtgaagatc ctttttgata atctcatgac caaaatccct taacgtgagt
     8881 tttcgttcca ctgagcgtca gaccccgtag aaaagatcaa aggatcttct tgagatcctt
     8941 tttttctgcg cgtaatctgc tgcttgcaaa caaaaaaacc accgctacca gcggtggttt
     9001 gtttgccgga tcaagagcta ccaactcttt ttccgaaggt aactggcttc agcagagcgc
     9061 agataccaaa tactgttctt ctagtgtagc cgtagttagg ccaccacttc aagaactctg
     9121 tagcaccgcc tacatacctc gctctgctaa tcctgttacc agtggctgct gccagtggcg
     9181 ataagtcgtg tcttaccggg ttggactcaa gacgatagtt accggataag gcgcagcggt
     9241 cgggctgaac ggggggttcg tgcacacagc ccagcttgga gcgaacgacc tacaccgaac
     9301 tgagatacct acagcgtgag ctatgagaaa gcgccacgct tcccgaaggg agaaaggcgg
     9361 acaggtatcc ggtaagcggc agggtcggaa caggagagcg cacgagggag cttccagggg
     9421 gaaacgcctg gtatctttat agtcctgtcg ggtttcgcca cctctgactt gagcgtcgat
     9481 ttttgtgatg ctcgtcaggg gggcggagcc tatggaaaaa cgccagcaac gcggcctttt
     9541 tacggttcct ggccttttgc tggccttttg ctcacatgtt ctttcctgcg ttatcccctg
     9601 attctgtgga taaccgtatt accgcctttg agtgagctga taccgctcgc cgcagccgaa
     9661 cgaccgagcg cagcgagtca gtgagcgagg aagcggaaga gcgcccaata cgcaaaccgc
     9721 ctctccccgc gcgttggccg attcattaat gcagcaagct catggctgac taattttttt
     9781 tatttatgca gaggccgagg ccgcctcggc ctctgagcta ttccagaagt agtgaggagg
     9841 cttttttgga ggcctaggct tttgcaaaaa gctccccgtg gcacgacagg tttcccgact
     9901 ggaaagcggg cagtgagcgc aacgcaatta atgtgagtta gctcactcat taggcacccc
     9961 aggctttaca ctttatgctt ccggctcgta tgttgtgtgg aattgtgagc ggataacaat
    10021 ttcacacagg aaacagctat gacatgatta cgaatttcac aaataaagca tttttttcac
    10081 tgcattctag ttgtggtttg tccaaactca tcaatgtatc ttatcatgtc tggatcaact
    10141 ggataactca agctaaccaa aatcatccca aacttcccac cccataccct attaccactg
    10201 ccaattacct gtggtttcat ttactctaaa cctgtgattc ctctgaatta ttttcatttt
    10261 aaagaaattg tatttgttaa atatgtacta caaacttagt agt
//
