>Addgene plasmid #116368 | pHAGE-ESR1-E380Q | depositor partial sequence | sequence record 219242 | insert
ATGACCATGACCCTCCACACCAAAGCATCTGGGATGGCCCTACTGCATCAGATCCAAGGGAACGAGCTGG
AGCCCCTGAACCGTCCGCAGCTCAAGATCCCCCTGGAGCGGCCCCTGGGCGAGGTGTACCTGGACAGCAG
CAAGCCCGCCGTGTACAACTACCCCGAGGGCGCCGCCTACGAGTTCAACGCCGCGGCCGCCGCCAACGCG
CAGGTCTACGGTCAGACCGGCCTCCCCTACGGCCCCGGGTCTGAGGCTGCGGCGTTCGGCTCCAACGGCC
TGGGGGGTTTCCCCCCACTCAACAGCGTGTCTCCGAGCCCGCTGATGCTACTGCACCCGCCGCCGCAGCT
GTCGCCTTTCCTGCAGCCCCACGGCCAGCAGGTGCCCTACTACCTGGAGAACGAGCCCAGCGGCTACACG
GTGCGCGAGGCCGGCCCGCCGGCATTCTACAGGCCAAATTCAGATAATCGACGCCAGGGTGGCAGAGAAA
GATTGGCCAGTACCAATGACAAGGGAAGTATGGCTATGGAATCTGCCAAGGAGACTCGCTACTGTGCAGT
GTGCAATGACTATGCTTCAGGCTACCATTATGGAGTCTGGTCCTGTGAGGGCTGCAAGGCCTTCTTCAAG
AGAAGTATTCAAGGACATAACGACTATATGTGTCCAGCCACCAACCAGTGCACCATTGATAAAAACAGGA
GGAAGAGCTGCCAGGCCTGCCGGCTCCGCAAATGCTACGAAGTGGGAATGATGAAAGGTGGGATACGAAA
AGACCGAAGAGGAGGGAGAATGTTGAAACACAAGCGCCAGAGAGATGATGGGGAGGGCAGGGGTGAAGTG
GGGTCTGCTGGAGACATGAGAGCTGCCAACCTTTGGCCAAGCCCGCTCATGATCAAACGCTCTAAGAAGA
ACAGCCTGGCCTTGTCCCTGACGGCCGACCAGATGGTCAGTGCCTTGTTGGATGCTGAGCCCCCCATACT
CTATTCCGAGTATGATCCTACCAGACCCTTCAGTGAAGCTTCGATGATGGGCTTACTGACCAACCTGGCA
GACAGGGAGCTGGTTCACATGATCAACTGGGCGAAGAGGGTGCCAGGCTTTGTGGATTTGACCCTCCATG
ATCAGGTCCACCTTCTACAATGTGCCTGGCTAGAGATCCTGATGATTGGTCTCGTCTGGCGCTCCATGGA
GCACCCAGGGAAGCTACTGTTTGCTCCTAACTTGCTCTTGGACAGGAACCAGGGAAAATGTGTAGAGGGC
ATGGTGGAGATCTTCGACATGCTGCTGGCTACATCATCTCGGTTCCGCATGATGAATCTGCAGGGAGAGG
AGTTTGTGTGCCTCAAATCTATTATTTTGCTTAATTCTGGAGTGTACACATTTCTGTCCAGCACCCTGAA
GTCTCTGGAAGAGAAGGACCATATCCACCGAGTCCTGGACAAGATCACAGACACTTTGATCCACCTGATG
GCCAAGGCAGGCCTGACCCTGCAGCAGCAGCACCAGCGGCTGGCCCAGCTCCTCCTCATCCTCTCCCACA
TCAGGCACATGAGTAACAAAGGCATGGAGCATCTGTACAGCATGAAGTGCAAGAACGTGGTGCCCCTCTA
TGACCTGCTGCTGGAGATGCTGGACGCCCACCGCCTACATGCGCCCACTAGCCGTGGAGGGGCATCCGTG
GAGGAGACGGACCAAAGCCACTTGGCCACTGCGGGCTCTACTTCATCGCATTCCTTGCAAAAGTATTACA
TCACGGGGGAGGCAGAGGGTTTCCCTGCCACGGTCTGA
